>Addgene plasmid #89570 | AAV-syn-ChR2-Kv-P2A-H2b-mRuby2 | depositor full sequence | sequence record 173598 | AAV-syn-ChR2-Kv-P2A-H2b-mRuby2 sequence 6944 bps
CCTGCAGGCAGCTGCGCGCTCGCTCGCTCACTGAGGCCGCCCGGGCAAAGCCCGGGCGTCGGGCGACCTT
TGGTCGCCCGGCCTCAGTGAGCGAGCGAGCGCGCAGAGAGGGAGTGGCCAACTCCATCACTAGGGGTTCC
TGCGGCCGCACGCGTGTGTCTAGACTGCAGAGGGCCCTGCGTATGAGTGCAAGTGGGTTTTAGGACCAGG
ATGAGGCGGGGTGGGGGTGCCTACCTGACGACCGACCCCGACCCACTGGACAAGCACCCAACCCCCATTC
CCCAAATTGCGCATCCCCTATCAGAGAGGGGGAGGGGAAACAGGATGCGGCGAGGCGCGTGCGCACTGCC
AGCTTCAGCACCGCGGACAGTGCCTTCGCCCCCGCCTGGCGGCGCGCGCCACCGCCGCCTCAGCACTGAA
GGCGCGCTGACGTCACTCGCCGGTCCCCCGCAAACTCCCCTTCCCGGCCACCTTGGTCGCGTCCGCGCCG
CCGCCGGCCCAGCCGGACCGCACCACGCGAGGCGCGAGATAGGGGGGCACGGGCGCGACCATCTGCGCTG
CGGCGCCGGCGACTCAGCGCTGCCTCAGTCTGCGGTGGGCAGCGGAGGAGTCGTGTCGTGCCTGAGAGCG
CAGTCGAGAAGGTACCGGATCCTCTAGAGTCGACTCCGGAGCCACCATGGACTATGGCGGCGCTTTGTCT
GCCGTCGGACGCGAACTTTTGTTCGTTACTAATCCTGTGGTGGTGAACGGGTCCGTCCTGGTCCCTGAGG
ATCAATGTTACTGTGCCGGATGGATTGAATCTCGCGGCACGAACGGCGCTCAGACCGCGTCAAATGTCCT
GCAGTGGCTTGCAGCAGGATTCAGCATTTTGCTGCTGATGTTCTATGCCTACCAAACCTGGAAATCTACA
TGCGGCTGGGAGGAGATCTATGTGTGCGCCATTGAAATGGTTAAGGTGATTCTCGAGTTCTTTTTTGAGT
TTAAGAATCCCTCTATGCTCTACCTTGCCACAGGACACCGGGTGCAGTGGCTGCGCTATGCAGAGTGGCT
GCTCACTTGTCCTGTCATCCTTATCCGCCTGAGCAACCTCACCGGCCTGAGCAACGACTACAGCAGGAGA
ACCATGGGACTCCTTGTCTCAGACATCGGGACTATCGTGTGGGGGGCTACCAGCGCCATGGCAACCGGCT
ATGTTAAAGTCATCTTCTTTTGTCTTGGATTGTGCTATGGCGCGAACACATTTTTTCACGCCGCCAAAGC
ATATATCGAGGGTTATCATACTGTGCCAAAGGGTCGGTGCCGCCAGGTCGTGACCGGCATGGCATGGCTG
TTTTTCGTGAGCTGGGGTATGTTCCCAATTCTCTTCATTTTGGGGCCCGAAGGTTTTGGCGTCCTGAGCG
TCTATGGCTCCACCGTAGGTCACACGATTATTGATCTGATGAGTAAAAATTGTTGGGGGTTGTTGGGACA
CTACCTGCGCGTCCTGATCCACGAGCACATATTGATTCACGGAGATATCCGCAAAACCACCAAACTGAAC
ATCGGCGGAACGGAGATCGAGGTCGAGACTCTCGTCGAAGACGAAGCCGAGGCCGGAGCCGTGCCAGCGG
CCGCCACCCAGTCCCAGCCTATTCTGAACACCAAAGAGATGGCCCCCCAGAGTAAACCCCCTGAGGAGCT
GGAAATGTCCTCAATGCCCTCCCCTGTGGCACCTCTTCCTGCAAGAACAGAGGGCGTGATCGACATGAGG
TCCATGAGTTCTATTGACTCTTTTATCTCATGCGCCACCGATTTTCCAGAGGCTACGCGGTTTGGATCCG
GAGCCACGAACTTCTCTCTGTTAAAGCAAGCAGGAGACGTGGAAGAAAACCCCGGTCCTGGTTCTATGCC
AGAGCCAGCGAAGTCTGCTCCCGCCCCGAAAAAGGGCTCCAAGAAGGCGGTGACTAAGGCGCAGAAGAAA
GGCGGCAAGAAGCGCAAGCGCAGCCGCAAGGAGAGCTATTCCATCTATGTGTACAAGGTTCTGAAGCAGG
TCCACCCTGACACCGGCATTTCGTCCAAGGCCATGGGCATCATGAATTCGTTTGTGAACGACATTTTCGA
GCGCATCGCAGGTGAGGCTTCCCGCCTGGCGCATTACAACAAGCGCTCGACCATCACCTCCAGGGAGATC
CAGACGGCCGTGCGCCTGCTGCTGCCTGGGGAGTTGGCCAAGCACGCCGTGTCCGAGGGTACTAAGGCCA
TCACCAAGTACACCAGCGCTAAGGATCCACCGGTCGCCACCATGCTCGTCGAAGACGAAGCCGAGGCCGG
AGCCGTGCCAGCGGCCGCCACCATGGTGTCTAAGGGCGAAGAGCTGATCAAGGAAAATATGCGTATGAAG
GTGGTCATGGAAGGTTCGGTCAACGGCCACCAATTCAAATGCACAGGTGAAGGAGAAGGCAATCCGTACA
TGGGAACTCAAACCATGAGGATCAAAGTCATCGAGGGAGGACCCCTGCCATTTGCCTTTGACATTCTTGC
CACGTCGTTCATGTATGGCAGCCGTACTTTTATCAAGTACCCGAAAGGCATTCCTGATTTCTTTAAACAG
TCCTTTCCTGAGGGTTTTACTTGGGAAAGAGTTACGAGATACGAAGATGGTGGAGTCGTCACCGTCATGC
AGGACACCAGCCTTGAGGATGGCTGTCTCGTTTACCACGTCCAAGTCAGAGGGGTAAACTTTCCCTCCAA
TGGTCCCGTGATGCAGAAGAAGACCAAGGGTTGGGAGCCTAATACAGAGATGATGTATCCAGCAGATGGT
GGTCTGAGGGGATACACTCATATGGCACTGAAAGTTGATGGTGGTGGCCATCTGTCTTGCTCTTTCGTAA
CAACTTACAGGTCAAAAAAGACCGTCGGGAACATCAAGATGCCCGGTATCCATGCCGTTGATCACCGCCT
GGAAAGGTTAGAGGAAAGTGACAATGAAATGTTCGTAGTACAACGCGAACACGCAGTTGCCAAGTTCGCC
GGGCTTGGTGGTGGGATGGACGAGCTGTACAAGTAAGAATTCGATATCAAGCTTATCGATAATCAACCTC
TGGATTACAAAATTTGTGAAAGATTGACTGGTATTCTTAACTATGTTGCTCCTTTTACGCTATGTGGATA
CGCTGCTTTAATGCCTTTGTATCATGCTATTGCTTCCCGTATGGCTTTCATTTTCTCCTCCTTGTATAAA
TCCTGGTTGCTGTCTCTTTATGAGGAGTTGTGGCCCGTTGTCAGGCAACGTGGCGTGGTGTGCACTGTGT
TTGCTGACGCAACCCCCACTGGTTGGGGCATTGCCACCACCTGTCAGCTCCTTTCCGGGACTTTCGCTTT
CCCCCTCCCTATTGCCACGGCGGAACTCATCGCCGCCTGCCTTGCCCGCTGCTGGACAGGGGCTCGGCTG
TTGGGCACTGACAATTCCGTGGTGTTGTCGGGGAAATCATCGTCCTTTCCTTGGCTGCTCGCCTGTGTTG
CCACCTGGATTCTGCGCGGGACGTCCTTCTGCTACGTCCCTTCGGCCCTCAATCCAGCGGACCTTCCTTC
CCGCGGCCTGCTGCCGGCTCTGCGGCCTCTTCCGCGTCTTCGCCTTCGCCCTCAGACGAGTCGGATCTCC
CTTTGGGCCGCCTCCCCGCATCGATACCGAGCGCTGCTCGAGAGATCTACGGGTGGCATCCCTGTGACCC
CTCCCCAGTGCCTCTCCTGGCCCTGGAAGTTGCCACTCCAGTGCCCACCAGCCTTGTCCTAATAAAATTA
AGTTGCATCATTTTGTCTGACTAGGTGTCCTTCTATAATATTATGGGGTGGAGGGGGGTGGTATGGAGCA
AGGGGCAAGTTGGGAAGACAACCTGTAGGGCCTGCGGGGTCTATTGGGAACCAAGCTGGAGTGCAGTGGC
ACAATCTTGGCTCACTGCAATCTCCGCCTCCTGGGTTCAAGCGATTCTCCTGCCTCAGCCTCCCGAGTTG
TTGGGATTCCAGGCATGCATGACCAGGCTCAGCTAATTTTTGTTTTTTTGGTAGAGACGGGGTTTCACCA
TATTGGCCAGGCTGGTCTCCAACTCCTAATCTCAGGTGATCTACCCACCTTGGCCTCCCAAATTGCTGGG
ATTACAGGCGTGAACCACTGCTCCCTTCCCTGTCCTTCTGATTTTGTAGGTAACCACGTGCGGACCGAGC
GGCCGCAGGAACCCCTAGTGATGGAGTTGGCCACTCCCTCTCTGCGCGCTCGCTCGCTCACTGAGGCCGG
GCGACCAAAGGTCGCCCGACGCCCGGGCTTTGCCCGGGCGGCCTCAGTGAGCGAGCGAGCGCGCAGCTGC
CTGCAGGGGCGCCTGATGCGGTATTTTCTCCTTACGCATCTGTGCGGTATTTCACACCGCATA
[142 nt withheld, positions 4404-4545]
C
[141 nt withheld, positions 4547-4687]
CCTTTGACGTTGGAGTCCACGTTCTTT
[37 nt withheld, positions 4715-4751]
ACCCTATCTCGGGCTATTCTTTTGATTTATAAGGGATTTTGCCGATTTCGGCCTATTGGTTAAAAAATGA
GCTGATTTAACAAAAATTTAACGCGAATTTTAACAAAATATTAACGTTTACAATTTTATGGTGCACTCTC
AGTACAATCTGCTCTGATGCCGCATAGTTAAGCCAGCCCCGACACCCGCCAACACCCGCTGACGCGCCCT
GACGGGCTTGTCTGCTCCCGGCATCCGCTTACAGACAAGCTGTGACCGTCTCCGGGAGCTGCATGTGTCA
GAGGTTTTCACCGTCATCACCGAAACGCGCGAGACGAAAGGGCCTCGTGATACGCCTATTTTTATAGGTT
AATGTCATGATAATAATGGTTTCTTAGACGTCAGGTGGCACTTTTCGGGGAAATGTGCGCGGAACCCCTA
TTTGTTTATTTTTCTAAATACATTCAAATATGTATCCGCTCATGAGACAATAACCCTGATAAATGCTTCA
ATAATATTGAAAAAGGAAGAGTATGAGTATTCAACATTTCCGTGTCGCCCTTATTCCCTTTTTTGCGGCA
TTTTGCCTTCCTGTTTTTGCTCACCCAGAAACGCTGGTGAAAGTAAAAGATGCTGAAGATCAGTTGGGTG
CACGAGTGGGTTACATCGAACTGGATCTCAACAGCGGTAAGATCCTTGAGAGTTTTCGCCCCGAAGAACG
TTTTCCAATGATGAGCACTTTTAAAGTTCTGCTATGTGGCGCGGTATTATCCCGTATTGACGCCGGGCAA
GAGCAACTCGGTCGCCGCATACACTATTCTCAGAATGACTTGGTTGAGTACTCACCAGTCACAGAAAAGC
ATCTTACGGATGGCATGACAGTAAGAGAATTATGCAGTGCTGCCATAACCATGAGTGATAACACTGCGGC
CAACTTACTTCTGACAACGATCGGAGGACCGAAGGAGCTAACCGCTTTTTTGCACAACATGGGGGATCAT
GTAACTCGCCTTGATCGTTGGGAACCGGAGCTGAATGAAGCCATACCAAACGACGAGCGTGACACCACGA
TGCCTGTAGCAATGGCAACAACGTTGCGCAAACTATTAACTGGCGAACTACTTACTCTAGCTTCCCGGCA
ACAATTAATAGACTGGATGGAGGCGGATAAAGTTGCAGGACCACTTCTGCGCTCGGCCCTTCCGGCTGGC
TGGTTTATTGCTGATAAATCTGGAGCCGGTGAGCGTGGGTCTCGCGGTATCATTGCAGCACTGGGGCCAG
ATGGTAAGCCCTCCCGTATCGTAGTTATCTACACGACGGGGAGTCAGGCAACTATGGATGAACGAAATAG
ACAGATCGCTGAGATAGGTGCCTCACTGATTAAGCATTGGTAACTGTCAGACCAAGTTTACTCATATATA
CTTTAGATTGATTTAAAACTTCATTTTTAATTTAAAAGGATCTAGGTGAAGATCCTTTTTGATAATCTCA
TGACCAAAATCCCTTAACGTGAGTTTTCGTTCCACTGAGCGTCAGACCCCGTAGAAAAGATCAAAGGATC
TTCTTGAGATCCTTTTTTTCTGCGCGTAATCTGCTGCTTGCAAACAAAAAAACCACCGCTACCAGCGGTG
GTTTGTTTGCCGGATCAAGAGCTACCAACTCTTTTTCCGAAGGTAACTGGCTTCAGCAGAGCGCAGATAC
CAAATACTGTCCTTCTAGTGTAGCCGTAGTTAGGCCACCACTTCAAGAACTCTGTAGCACCGCCTACATA
CCTCGCTCTGCTAATCCTGTTACCAGTGGCTGCTGCCAGTGGCGATAAGTCGTGTCTTACCGGGTTGGAC
TCAAGACGATAGTTACCGGATAAGGCGCAGCGGTCGGGCTGAACGGGGGGTTCGTGCACACAGCCCAGCT
TGGAGCGAACGACCTACACCGAACTGAGATACCTACAGCGTGAGCTATGAGAAAGCGCCACGCTTCCCGA
AGGGAGAAAGGCGGACAGGTATCCGGTAAGCGGCAGGGTCGGAACAGGAGAGCGCACGAGGGAGCTTCCA
GGGGGAAACGCCTGGTATCTTTATAGTCCTGTCGGGTTTCGCCACCTCTGACTTGAGCGTCGATTTTTGT
GATGCTCGTCAGGGGGGCGGAGCCTATGGAAAAACGCCAGCAACGCGGCCTTTTTACGGTTCCTGGCCTT
TTGCTGGCCTTTTGCTCACATGT
Features (pLannotate 1.2.2; 20 found; start..end, strand, type, name):
      1..141     -  repeat_region  AAV2 ITR: inverted terminal repeat of adeno-associated virus serotype 2 inverted
    186..633     +  promoter       hSyn promoter: human synapsin I promoter; confers neuron-specific expression (Kügler et al., 2003)
    647..664     +  misc_feature   MCS (fragment): pUC18/19 multiple cloning site
    677..1603    +  CDS            ChR2(H134R): H134R mutant of an N-terminal fragment of channelrhodopsin-2 from the alga Chlamydomonas reinhardtii (Nagel et al., 2005) blue light-activated cation channel
   1610..1855    +  CDS            Kcnb1 (fragment): KCNB1_RAT - Experimental evidence at protein level: Swiss-Prot protein existence level 1. Voltage-gated potassium channel that mediates transmembrane potassium transport in excitable membranes, primarily in the brain, but also in the pancreas and cardiovascular system. Contributes to the regulation of the action potential (AP) repolarization, duration and frequency of repetitive AP firing in neurons, muscle cells and endocrine cells and plays a role in homeostatic attenuation of electrical excitability throughout the brain (PubMed:10024359, PubMed:10618149, PubMed:12451110, PubMed:17379638, Pu
   1823..1879    +  CDS            P2A: 2A peptide from porcine teschovirus-1 polyprotein Eukaryotic ribosomes fail to insert a peptide bond between the Gly and Pro residues, yielding separate polypeptides.
   1886..2263    +  CDS            H2B: human histone H2B; HIST1H2BJ
   2285..2317    +  CDS            ChR2(H134R) (fragment): H134R mutant of an N-terminal fragment of channelrhodopsin-2 from the alga Chlamydomonas reinhardtii (Nagel et al., 2005) blue light-activated cation channel
   2333..3043    +  CDS            mRuby2: mRuby2 is a basic (constitutively fluorescent) red fluorescent protein published in 2012, derived from Entacmaea quadricolor. It has moderate acid sensitivity.
   3047..3071    +  misc_feature   MCS (fragment): pBluescript multiple cloning site
   3071..3659    +  misc_feature   WPRE: woodchuck hepatitis virus posttranscriptional regulatory element
   3691..4167    +  polyA_signal   hGH poly(A) signal: human growth hormone polyadenylation signal
   4207..4347    +  repeat_region  AAV2 ITR: inverted terminal repeat of adeno-associated virus serotype 2 inverted
   4352..4403    -  misc_feature   bom (fragment): basis of mobility region from pBR322
   4422..4802    +  rep_origin     M13 ori (sequence partly withheld): M13 bacteriophage origin of replication; arrow indicates direction of (+) strand synthesis
   4878..4927    -  misc_feature   bom (fragment): basis of mobility region from pBR322
   5029..5064    -  CDS            rop (fragment): Rop protein, which maintains plasmids at low copy number; rop
   5159..5263    +  promoter       AmpR promoter: bla
   5264..6124    +  CDS            AmpR: β-lactamase; bla; confers resistance to ampicillin, carbenicillin, and related antibiotics
   6295..6883    +  rep_origin     ori: high-copy-number ColE1/pMB1/pBR322/pUC origin of replication
