>Addgene plasmid #89570 | AAV-syn-ChR2-Kv-P2A-H2b-mRuby2 | addgene full sequence | sequence record 203174 | Addgene NGS Result
GTCCCCCGCAAACTCCCCTTCCCGGCCACCTTGGTCGCGTCCGCGCCGCCGCCGGCCCAGCCGGACCGCA
CCACGCGAGGCGCGAGATAGGGGGGCACGGGCGCGACCATCTGCGCTGCGGCGCCGGCGACTCAGCGCTG
CCTCAGTCTGCGGTGGGCAGCGGAGGAGTCGTGTCGTGCCTGAGAGCGCAGTCGAGAAGGTACCGGATCC
TCTAGAGTCGACTCCGGAGCCACCATGGACTATGGCGGCGCTTTGTCTGCCGTCGGACGCGAACTTTTGT
TCGTTACTAATCCTGTGGTGGTGAACGGGTCCGTCCTGGTCCCTGAGGATCAATGTTACTGTGCCGGATG
GATTGAATCTCGCGGCACGAACGGCGCTCAGACCGCGTCAAATGTCCTGCAGTGGCTTGCAGCAGGATTC
AGCATTTTGCTGCTGATGTTCTATGCCTACCAAACCTGGAAATCTACATGCGGCTGGGAGGAGATCTATG
TGTGCGCCATTGAAATGGTTAAGGTGATTCTCGAGTTCTTTTTTGAGTTTAAGAATCCCTCTATGCTCTA
CCTTGCCACAGGACACCGGGTGCAGTGGCTGCGCTATGCAGAGTGGCTGCTCACTTGTCCTGTCATCCTT
ATCCGCCTGAGCAACCTCACCGGCCTGAGCAACGACTACAGCAGGAGAACCATGGGACTCCTTGTCTCAG
ACATCGGGACTATCGTGTGGGGGGCTACCAGCGCCATGGCAACCGGCTATGTTAAAGTCATCTTCTTTTG
TCTTGGATTGTGCTATGGCGCGAACACATTTTTTCACGCCGCCAAAGCATATATCGAGGGTTATCATACT
GTGCCAAAGGGTCGGTGCCGCCAGGTCGTGACCGGCATGGCATGGCTGTTTTTCGTGAGCTGGGGTATGT
TCCCAATTCTCTTCATTTTGGGGCCCGAAGGTTTTGGCGTCCTGAGCGTCTATGGCTCCACCGTAGGTCA
CACGATTATTGATCTGATGAGTAAAAATTGTTGGGGGTTGTTGGGACACTACCTGCGCGTCCTGATCCAC
GAGCACATATTGATTCACGGAGATATCCGCAAAACCACCAAACTGAACATCGGCGGAACGGAGATCGAGG
TCGAGACTCTCGTCGAAGACGAAGCCGAGGCCGGAGCCGTGCCAGCGGCCGCCACCCAGTCCCAGCCTAT
TCTGAACACCAAAGAGATGGCCCCCCAGAGTAAACCCCCTGAGGAGCTGGAAATGTCCTCAATGCCCTCC
CCTGTGGCACCTCTTCCTGCAAGAACAGAGGGCGTGATCGACATGAGGTCCATGAGTTCTATTGACTCTT
TTATCTCATGCGCCACCGATTTTCCAGAGGCTACGCGGTTTGGATCCGGAGCCACGAACTTCTCTCTGTT
AAAGCAAGCAGGAGACGTGGAAGAAAACCCCGGTCCTGGTTCTATGCCAGAGCCAGCGAAGTCTGCTCCC
GCCCCGAAAAAGGGCTCCAAGAAGGCGGTGACTAAGGCGCAGAAGAAAGGCGGCAAGAAGCGCAAGCGCA
GCCGCAAGGAGAGCTATTCCATCTATGTGTACAAGGTTCTGAAGCAGGTCCACCCTGACACCGGCATTTC
GTCCAAGGCCATGGGCATCATGAATTCGTTTGTGAACGACATTTTCGAGCGCATCGCAGGTGAGGCTTCC
CGCCTGGCGCATTACAACAAGCGCTCGACCATCACCTCCAGGGAGATCCAGACGGCCGTGCGCCTGCTGC
TGCCTGGGGAGTTGGCCAAGCACGCCGTGTCCGAGGGTACTAAGGCCATCACCAAGTACACCAGCGCTAA
GGATCCACCGGTCGCCACCATGCTCGTCGAAGACGAAGCCGAGGCCGGAGCCGTGCCAGCGGCCGCCACC
ATGGTGTCTAAGGGCGAAGAGCTGATCAAGGAAAATATGCGTATGAAGGTGGTCATGGAAGGTTCGGTCA
ACGGCCACCAATTCAAATGCACAGGTGAAGGAGAAGGCAATCCGTACATGGGAACTCAAACCATGAGGAT
CAAAGTCATCGAGGGAGGACCCCTGCCATTTGCCTTTGACATTCTTGCCACGTCGTTCATGTATGGCAGC
CGTACTTTTATCAAGTACCCGAAAGGCATTCCTGATTTCTTTAAACAGTCCTTTCCTGAGGGTTTTACTT
GGGAAAGAGTTACGAGATACGAAGATGGTGGAGTCGTCACCGTCATGCAGGACACCAGCCTTGAGGATGG
CTGTCTCGTTTACCACGTCCAAGTCAGAGGGGTAAACTTTCCCTCCAATGGTCCCGTGATGCAGAAGAAG
ACCAAGGGTTGGGAGCCTAATACAGAGATGATGTATCCAGCAGATGGTGGTCTGAGGGGATACACTCATA
TGGCACTGAAAGTTGATGGTGGTGGCCATCTGTCTTGCTCTTTCGTAACAACTTACAGGTCAAAAAAGAC
CGTCGGGAACATCAAGATGCCCGGTATCCATGCCGTTGATCACCGCCTGGAAAGGTTAGAGGAAAGTGAC
AATGAAATGTTCGTAGTACAACGCGAACACGCAGTTGCCAAGTTCGCCGGGCTTGGTGGTGGAATGGACG
AGCTGTACAAGTAAGAATTCGATATCAAGCTTATCGATAATCAACCTCTGGATTACAAAATTTGTGAAAG
ATTGACTGGTATTCTTAACTATGTTGCTCCTTTTACGCTATGTGGATACGCTGCTTTAATGCCTTTGTAT
CATGCTATTGCTTCCCGTATGGCTTTCATTTTCTCCTCCTTGTATAAATCCTGGTTGCTGTCTCTTTATG
AGGAGTTGTGGCCCGTTGTCAGGCAACGTGGCGTGGTGTGCACTGTGTTTGCTGACGCAACCCCCACTGG
TTGGGGCATTGCCACCACCTGTCAGCTCCTTTCCGGGACTTTCGCTTTCCCCCTCCCTATTGCCACGGCG
GAACTCATCGCCGCCTGCCTTGCCCGCTGCTGGACAGGGGCTCGGCTGTTGGGCACTGACAATTCCGTGG
TGTTGTCGGGGAAATCATCGTCCTTTCCTTGGCTGCTCGCCTATGTTGCCACCTGGATTCTGCGCGGGAC
GTCCTTCTGCTACGTCCCTTCGGCCCTCAATCCAGCGGACCTTCCTTCCCGCGGCCTGCTGCCGGCTCTG
CGGCCTCTTCCGCGTCTTCGCCTTCGCCCTCAGACGAGTCGGATCTCCCTTTGGGCCGCCTCCCCGCATC
GATACCGAGCGCTGCTCGAGAGATCTACGGGTGGCATCCCTGTGACCCCTCCCCAGTGCCTCTCCTGGCC
CTGGAAGTTGCCACTCCAGTGCCCACCAGCCTTGTCCTAATAAAATTAAGTTGCATCATTTTGTCTGACT
AGGTGTCCTTCTATAATATTATGGGGTGGAGGGGGGTGGTATGGAGCAAGGGGCAAGTTGGGAAGACAAC
CTGTAGGGCCTGCGGGGTCTATTGGGAACCAAGCTGGAGTGCAGTGGCACAATCTTGGCTCACTGCAATC
TCCGCCTCCTGGGTTCAAGCGATTCTCCTGCCTCAGCCTCCCGAGTTGTTGGGATTCCAGGCATGCATGA
CCAGGCTCAGCTAATTTTTGTTTTTTTGGTAGAGACGGGGTTTCACCATATTGGCCAGGCTGGTCTCCAA
CTCCTAATCTCAGGTGATCTACCCACCTTGGCCTCCCAAATTGCTGGGATTACAGGCGTGAACCACTGCT
CCCTTCCCTGTCCTTCTGATTTTGTAGGTAACCACGTGCGGACCGAGCGGCCGCAGGAACCCCTAGTGAT
GGAGTTGGCCACTCCCTCTCTGCGCGCTCGCTCGCTCACTGAGGCCGGGCGACCAAAGGTCGCCCGACGC
CCGGGCTTTGCCCGGGCGGCCTCAGTGAGCGAGCGAGCGCGCAGCTGCCTGCAGGGGCGCCTGATGCGGT
ATTTTCTCCTTACGCATCTGTGCGGTATTTCACACCGCATA
[95 nt withheld, positions 3962-4056]
T
[46 nt withheld, positions 4058-4103]
C
[141 nt withheld, positions 4105-4245]
CCTTTGACGTTGGAGTCCACGTTCTTT
[37 nt withheld, positions 4273-4309]
ACTCTATCTCGGGCTATTCTTTTGATTTATAAGGGATTTTGCCGATTTCGGTCTATTGGTTAAAAAATGA
GCTGATTTAACAAAAATTTAACGCGAATTTTAACAAAATATTAACGTTTACAATTTTATGGTGCACTCTC
AGTACAATCTGCTCTGATGCCGCATAGTTAAGCCAGCCCCGACACCCGCCAACACCCGCTGACGCGCCCT
GACGGGCTTGTCTGCTCCCGGCATCCGCTTACAGACAAGCTGTGACCGTCTCCGGGAGCTGCATGTGTCA
GAGGTTTTCACCGTCATCACCGAAACGCGCGAGACGAAAGGGCCTCGTGATACGCCTATTTTTATAGGTT
AATGTCATGATAATAATGGTTTCTTAGACGTCAGGTGGCACTTTTCGGGGAAATGTGCGCGGAACCCCTA
TTTGTTTATTTTTCTAAATACATTCAAATATGTATCCGCTCATGAGACAATAACCCTGATAAATGCTTCA
ATAATATTGAAAAAGGAAGAGTATGAGTATTCAACATTTCCGTGTCGCCCTTATTCCCTTTTTTGCGGCA
TTTTGCCTTCCTGTTTTTGCTCACCCAGAAACGCTGGTGAAAGTAAAAGATGCTGAAGATCAGTTGGGTG
CACGAGTGGGTTACATCGAACTGGATCTCAACAGCGGTAAGATCCTTGAGAGTTTTCGCCCCGAAGAACG
TTTTCCAATGATGAGCACTTTTAAAGTTCTGCTATGTGGCGCGGTATTATCCCGTATTGACGCCGGGCAA
GAGCAACTCGGTCGCCGCATACACTATTCTCAGAATGACTTGGTTGAGTACTCACCAGTCACAGAAAAGC
ATCTTACGGATGGCATGACAGTAAGAGAATTATGCAGTGCTGCCATAACCATGAGTGATAACACTGCGGC
CAACTTACTTCTGACAACGATCGGAGGACCGAAGGAGCTAACCGCTTTTTTGCACAACATGGGGGATCAT
GTAACTCGCCTTGATCGTTGGGAACCGGAGCTGAATGAAGCCATACCAAACGACGAGCGTGACACCACGA
TGCCTGTAGCAATGGCAACAACGTTGCGCAAACTATTAACTGGCGAACTACTTACTCTAGCTTCCCGGCA
ACAATTAATAGACTGGATGGAGGCGGATAAAGTTGCAGGACCACTTCTGCGCTCGGCCCTTCCGGCTGGC
TGGTTTATTGCTGATAAATCTGGAGCCGGTGAGCGTGGGTCTCGCGGTATCATTGCAGCACTGGGGCCAG
ATGGTAAGCCCTCCCGTATCGTAGTTATCTACACGACGGGGAGTCAGGCAACTATGGATGAACGAAATAG
ACAGATCGCTGAGATAGGTGCCTCACTGATTAAGCATTGGTAACTGTCAGACCAAGTTTACTCATATATA
CTTTAGATTGATTTAAAACTTCATTTTTAATTTAAAAGGATCTAGGTGAAGATCCTTTTTGATAATCTCA
TGACCAAAATCCCTTAACGTGAGTTTTCGTTCCACTGAGCGTCAGACCCCGTAGAAAAGATCAAAGGATC
TTCTTGAGATCCTTTTTTTCTGCGCGTAATCTGCTGCTTGCAAACAAAAAAACCACCGCTACCAGCGGTG
GTTTGTTTGCCGGATCAAGAGCTACCAACTCTTTTTCCGAAGGTAACTGGCTTCAGCAGAGCGCAGATAC
CAAATACTGTTCTTCTAGTGTAGCCGTAGTTAGGCCACCACTTCAAGAACTCTGTAGCACCGCCTACATA
CCTCGCTCTGCTAATCCTGTTACCAGTGGCTGCTGCCAGTGGCGATAAGTCGTGTCTTACCGGGTTGGAC
TCAAGACGATAGTTACCGGATAAGGCGCAGCGGTCGGGCTGAACGGGGGGTTCGTGCACACAGCCCAGCT
TGGAGCGAACGACCTACACCGAACTGAGATACCTACAGCGTGAGCTATGAGAAAGCGCCACGCTTCCCGA
AGGGAGAAAGGCGGACAGGTATCCGGTAAGCGGCAGGGTCGGAACAGGAGAGCGCACGAGGGAGCTTCCA
GGGGGAAACGCCTGGTATCTTTATAGTCCTGTCGGGTTTCGCCACCTCTGACTTGAGCGTCGATTTTTGT
GATGCTCGTCAGGGGGGCGGAGCCTATGGAAAAACGCCAGCAACGCGGCCTTTTTACGGTTCCTGGCCTT
TTGCTGGCCTTTTGCTCACATGTCCTGCAGGCAGCTGCGCGCTCGCTCGCTCACTGAGGCCGCCCGGGCG
TCGGGCGACCTTTGGTCGCCCGGCCTCAGTGAGCGAGCGAGCGCGCAGAGAGGGAGTGGCCAACTCCATC
ACTAGGGGTTCCTGCGGCCGCACGCGTGTGTCTAGACTGCAGAGGGCCCTGCGTATGAGTGCAAGTGGGT
TTTAGGACCAGGATGAGGCGGGGTGGGGGTGCCTACCTGACGACCGACCCCGACCCACTGGACAAGCACC
CAACCCCCATTCCCCAAATTGCGCATCCCCTATCAGAGAGGGGGAGGGGAAACAGGATGCGGCGAGGCGC
GTGCGCACTGCCAGCTTCAGCACCGCGGACAGTGCCTTCGCCCCCGCCTGGCGGCGCGCGCCACCGCCGC
CTCAGCACTGAAGGCGCGCTGACGTCACTCGCCG
Features (pLannotate 1.2.2; 21 found; start..end, strand, type, name):
    205..222     +  misc_feature   MCS (fragment): pUC18/19 multiple cloning site
    235..1161    +  CDS            ChR2(H134R): H134R mutant of an N-terminal fragment of channelrhodopsin-2 from the alga Chlamydomonas reinhardtii (Nagel et al., 2005) blue light-activated cation channel
   1168..1413    +  CDS            Kcnb1 (fragment): KCNB1_RAT - Experimental evidence at protein level: Swiss-Prot protein existence level 1. Voltage-gated potassium channel that mediates transmembrane potassium transport in excitable membranes, primarily in the brain, but also in the pancreas and cardiovascular system. Contributes to the regulation of the action potential (AP) repolarization, duration and frequency of repetitive AP firing in neurons, muscle cells and endocrine cells and plays a role in homeostatic attenuation of electrical excitability throughout the brain (PubMed:10024359, PubMed:10618149, PubMed:12451110, PubMed:17379638, Pu
   1381..1437    +  CDS            P2A: 2A peptide from porcine teschovirus-1 polyprotein Eukaryotic ribosomes fail to insert a peptide bond between the Gly and Pro residues, yielding separate polypeptides.
   1444..1821    +  CDS            H2B: human histone H2B; HIST1H2BJ
   1843..1875    +  CDS            ChR2(H134R) (fragment): H134R mutant of an N-terminal fragment of channelrhodopsin-2 from the alga Chlamydomonas reinhardtii (Nagel et al., 2005) blue light-activated cation channel
   1891..2601    +  CDS            mRuby2: mRuby2 is a basic (constitutively fluorescent) red fluorescent protein published in 2012, derived from Entacmaea quadricolor. It has moderate acid sensitivity.
   2605..2629    +  misc_feature   MCS (fragment): pBluescript multiple cloning site
   2629..3217    +  misc_feature   WPRE: woodchuck hepatitis virus posttranscriptional regulatory element
   3249..3725    +  polyA_signal   hGH poly(A) signal: human growth hormone polyadenylation signal
   3765..3905    +  repeat_region  AAV2 ITR: inverted terminal repeat of adeno-associated virus serotype 2 inverted
   3910..3961    -  misc_feature   bom (fragment): basis of mobility region from pBR322
   3980..4435    +  rep_origin     f1 ori (sequence partly withheld): f1 bacteriophage origin of replication; arrow indicates direction of (+) strand synthesis
   4436..4485    -  misc_feature   bom (fragment): basis of mobility region from pBR322
   4587..4622    -  CDS            rop (fragment): Rop protein, which maintains plasmids at low copy number; rop
   4717..4821    +  promoter       AmpR promoter: bla
   4822..5682    +  CDS            AmpR: β-lactamase; bla; confers resistance to ampicillin, carbenicillin, and related antibiotics
   5853..6441    +  rep_origin     ori: high-copy-number ColE1/pMB1/pBR322/pUC origin of replication
   6514..6541    +  repeat_region  AAV2 ITR (fragment): inverted terminal repeat of adeno-associated virus serotype 2 inverted
   6570..6597    +  repeat_region  AAV2 ITR (fragment): inverted terminal repeat of adeno-associated virus serotype 2 inverted
   6677..191     +  promoter       hSyn promoter (across the origin): human synapsin I promoter; confers neuron-specific expression (Kügler et al., 2003)
