[The description below was written by a language model from this plasmid's Addgene catalogue record and pLannotate feature annotations shown in this document.]
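Description:
AAV-syn-ChR2-Kv-P2A-H2b-mRuby2 is an adeno-associated virus transfer plasmid built on a pAAV backbone for neuron-specific expression of a soma-restricted optogenetic actuator together with a nuclear fluorescent marker. It is maintained in bacteria through a ColE1/pUC-type origin and an ampicillin resistance gene (β-lactamase with its own promoter), and also carries an f1/M13 phage origin. The catalogue lists it as low copy and propagated in a recombination-deficient strain, which is typical for plasmids containing the repeat-prone AAV2 inverted terminal repeats. The ITRs flank the expression cassette and are the cis elements needed for packaging it into recombinant AAV particles.

Between the ITRs, the human synapsin I promoter drives a single open reading frame. It begins with channelrhodopsin-2 carrying the H134R mutation, a blue light-gated cation channel, fused at its C terminus to a fragment of the voltage-gated potassium channel Kv2.1 (Kcnb1, matched to the rat protein), which serves as the motif that confines the opsin to the neuronal cell body. A P2A ribosome-skipping peptide follows, so that histone H2B fused to C-terminal mRuby2 is released as a separate polypeptide and labels the nucleus red. The catalogue gives the H2B as mouse, whereas the automated annotation matched it to the human homologue. A WPRE and the human growth hormone polyadenylation signal enhance and terminate expression.

The depositor sequence (6,944 nt) shows two intact ITRs, while the repository sequencing result (6,933 nt) annotates the upstream ITR only as fragments; otherwise the two records agree. The construct is intended for cellular-resolution circuit mapping by photostimulating identified neuronal somata.
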