Addgene plasmid #89570: AAV-syn-ChR2-Kv-P2A-H2b-mRuby2
Purpose: Channelrhodopsin localized to neuronal soma with simultaneous nuclear labeling
Depositing lab: McLean Bolton. Depositing organization: Max Planck Florida Institute. Publication: Cellular resolution circuit mapping with temporal-focused excitation of soma-targeted channelrhodopsin. Baker CA, Elyada YM, Parra A, Bolton MM. Elife. 2016 Aug 15;5. pii: e14193. doi: 10.7554/eLife.14193. PubMed 27525487.
Backbone
  Vector backbone: pAAV
  Backbone manufacturer: Invitrogen
  Backbone size w/o insert (bp): 4548
  Total vector size (bp): 6944
  Vector type: Mammalian Expression, AAV
Growth in bacteria
  Bacterial resistance: Ampicillin, 100 μg/mL
  Growth temperature: 30°C
  Growth strain: NEB Stable
  Copy number: Low Copy
Gene/Insert 1
  Gene/Insert name: Channelrhodopsin (alt name: ChR2)
  Insert size (bp): 1137
  Mutation: H134R
  Promoter: synapsin
  Cloning method: Gibson Cloning
  Sequencing primers: 5′ atggactatggcggcgctttgtctgccg
Gene/Insert 2
  Gene/Insert name: Histone 2B (alt names: H2B; hist1h2bb)
  Species: M. musculus (mouse)
  Insert size (bp): 1151
  Tag / fusion protein: mRuby2 (C terminal on insert)
  Cloning method: Gibson Cloning
  Sequencing primers: 5′ ctgttaaagcaagcaggagacgtggaagaaaaccccggtcctggttctATGCCAGAGCCAGCGAA
Terms and licenses: Academic/Nonprofit Terms; Industry Terms: Not Available to Industry
How to cite: AAV-syn-ChR2-Kv-P2A-H2b-mRuby2 was a gift from McLean Bolton (Addgene plasmid # 89570 ; http://n2t.net/addgene:89570 ; RRID:Addgene_89570)
